>Addgene plasmid #70990 | pFOSGE_COF3A08 | depositor partial sequence | sequence record 126932 | insert
ATGGCCAAGGCGAGTAAGAAGGTGGCAGAAAGTAAGCGCAGGAACGGAGTCGCCAACGAGAGCGAAAACG
AGGAGATTGACCAGCAAAAGTCCAATGGGACAGGTCGATCGTCCAGGAAGACGCCGAACAAACGAAAGGC
CAAACTGACTGTGGCCTCTGACAGCGAAGACAGCGATTGCCAGACCTCTACCTCCAACGTGGATGTACCA
GCTGCAAGGAACAAGCGCAAGGTGGGCAAGGCCAGGAACGCCACCACTTCGCCCCGCAAAAATGGCAAAA
AAATCGTTATAGAGGATTCGGATGATGATGCTAATCATTCCGATGTAGACCCTAGTGCCGACAGTTCGCC
AAGGAAGCCAAATATCAAACGCCAGACACGGCGATCCGTGCGCGGTGAAACGGAAGATAGCAATGAACTG
CCCTCCACCTCCAAAGCCTCTGCACATGCATCAAGTCCGATCAAGAAGCGCAAGCTGAGCAGGGCTTCGA
CTTCTTCCGTCAAAAATGGCAAGAAGGTTGCTGAAAAGGATTCGGAATCCGATGTCGATGCTGGAACAGA
GGATGAGAAATCAGCTCAACCCCAGAAGGTTGCAGCTAAATCGAAGTCCTCGCCAAACGCTAAGAAGGCT
AAGGGACGTGGTCGACGGAACGCCGGCACCAAGAAAGCCGACGATTCAATCGACCCAGAAAAGCAATGGG
AAGTCGAAAAAATTCTTGATCACGTTGCCACCAAGGAGGGCGACATGTTTAAGATCCGATGGAAGAAGTA
TGGACCGAAGGATGATTCCTGGGAGCCGAGTAAGAATCTGGCGTGCGATGCGCTTATCGAAAAGTTTATG
CGGAAACAAGCAACCCAGGAGAACGTGGACGTTAAGGAGCTGCGCGAATCGCCCAAGAAGACCGAGCGCC
TCGTCGATGAATGCTATCCCAGGACAAATCTGCACAATCGTATTGAACGCTCCTCGAAGCGCTCTTCCGC
CAAAAACCGCATTTTCTACGGCGAGGAG
