>Addgene plasmid #70990 | pFOSGE_COF3A08 | addgene partial sequence | sequence record 131436 | M13-Rev 5'-CAGGAAACAGCTATGACC-3'
TAATGATTTTATTTTGACTGATAGTGACCTGTTCGTTGCAACAAATTGATAAGCAATGCTTTCTTATAAT
GCCAACTTTGTACAAGAAAGCTGGGTCCTCCTCGCCGTAGAAAATGCGGTTTTTGGCGGAAGAGCGCTTC
GAGGAGCGTTCAATACGATTGTGCAGATTTGTCCTGGGATAGCATTCATCGACGAGGCGCTCGGTCTTCT
TGGGCGATTCGCGCAGCTCCTTAACGTCCACGTTCTCCTGGGTTGCTTGTTTCCGCATAAACTTTTCGAT
AAGCGCATCGCACGCCAGATTCTTACTCGGCTCCCAGGAATCATCCTTCGGTCCATACTTCTTCCATCGG
ATCTTAAACATGTCGCCCTCCTTGGTGGCAACGTGATCAAGAATTTTTTCGACTTCCCATTGCTTTTCTG
GGTCGATTGAATCGTCGGCTTTCTTGGTGCCGGCGTTCCGTCGACCACGTCCCTTAGCCTTCTTAGCGTT
TGGCGAGGACTTCGATTTAGCTGCAACCTTCTGGGGTTGAGCTGATTTCTCATCCTCTGTTCCAGCATCG
ACATCGGATTCCGAATCCTTTTCAGCAACCTTCTTGCCATTTTTGACGGAAGAAGTCGAAGCCCTGCTCA
GCTTGCGCTTCTTGATCGGACTTGATGCATGTGCAGAGGCTTTGGAGGTGGAGGGCAGTTCATTGCTATC
TTCCGTTTCACCGCGCACGGATCGCCGTGTCTGGCGTTTGATATTTGG
