[The description below was written by a language model from this plasmid's Addgene catalogue record.]
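Description:
pFOSGE_COF3A08 is a Gateway entry clone built on the Invitrogen pDONR221 donor backbone and carrying the Drosophila melanogaster gene CG8289 as an insert of about 1 kb. It is a bacterial cloning plasmid rather than an expression vector. It is maintained at high copy number in E. coli under kanamycin selection. The record provides no feature table, so details such as the origin of replication are not listed explicitly.

The insert was introduced by Gateway cloning. In a pDONR221-derived entry clone this normally means a BP recombination has replaced the donor vector's counter-selectable cassette with the fragment of interest, leaving the insert flanked by attL recombination sites. These sites allow the CG8289 sequence to be moved in a single LR recombination step into any compatible destination vector, which then supplies the promoter, tags or fusion partners. The entry clone itself is not described as having a promoter driving the insert. The record also does not state whether the open reading frame retains a stop codon or carries any tag. M13 forward and reverse primer sites flanking the cassette are noted for sequence verification of the insert.

The stated purpose is simply that of a Gateway entry clone. The associated publication concerns the context-dependent regulatory functions of transcriptional regulators, which suggests the plasmid belongs to a collection of fly factor ORFs intended for shuttling into destination vectors for functional assays. The specific downstream vectors and assays are not given in the record.
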