Addgene plasmid #70990: pFOSGE_COF3A08
Purpose: Gateway entry clone
Depositing lab: Alexander Stark. Depositing organization: Research Institute of Molecular Pathology (IMP). Publication: Transcriptional regulators form diverse groups with context-dependent regulatory functions. Stampfel G, Kazmar T, Frank O, Wienerroither S, Reiter F, Stark A. Nature. 2015 Nov 9. doi: 10.1038/nature15545. PubMed 26550828.
Backbone
  Vector backbone: pDONR221
  Backbone manufacturer: Invitrogen
  Backbone size w/o insert (bp): 4762
  Vector type: Gateway entry vector
Growth in bacteria
  Bacterial resistance: Kanamycin, 50 μg/mL
  Growth temperature: 37°C
  Growth strain: DH5alpha
  Copy number: High Copy
Gene/Insert
  Gene/Insert name: CG8289 (alt names: FBgn0030854; CG8289, FBtr0074484)
  Species: D. melanogaster (fly)
  Insert size (bp): 1008
  Entrez Gene: CG8289 (a.k.a. Dmel\CG8289)
  Cloning method: Gateway Cloning
  Sequencing primers: 5′ M13-F20; 3′ M13R
Terms and licenses: Academic/Nonprofit Terms; Industry Terms: Not Available to Industry
How to cite: pFOSGE_COF3A08 was a gift from Alexander Stark (Addgene plasmid # 70990 ; http://n2t.net/addgene:70990 ; RRID:Addgene_70990)
